>Addgene plasmid #225518 | plenti-UBC-HA-TMEM230(X121PG) | addgene full sequence | sequence record 447624 | Addgene NGS Result
TTGAGATCCTTTTTTTCTGCGCGTAATCTGCTGCTTGCAAACAAAAAAACCACCGCTACCAGCGGTGGTT
TGTTTGCCGGATCAAGAGCTACCAACTCTTTTTCCGAAGGTAACTGGCTTCAGCAGAGCGCAGATACCAA
ATACTGTTCTTCTAGTGTAGCCGTAGTTAGGCCACCACTTCAAGAACTCTGTAGCACCGCCTACATACCT
CGCTCTGCTAATCCTGTTACCAGTGGCTGCTGCCAGTGGCGATAAGTCGTGTCTTACCGGGTTGGACTCA
AGACGATAGTTACCGGATAAGGCGCAGCGGTCGGGCTGAACGGGGGGTTCGTGCACACAGCCCAGCTTGG
AGCGAACGACCTACACCGAACTGAGATACCTACAGCGTGAGCTATGAGAAAGCGCCACGCTTCCCGAAGG
GAGAAAGGCGGACAGGTATCCGGTAAGCGGCAGGGTCGGAACAGGAGAGCGCACGAGGGAGCTTCCAGGG
GGAAACGCCTGGTATCTTTATAGTCCTGTCGGGTTTCGCCACCTCTGACTTGAGCGTCGATTTTTGTGAT
GCTCGTCAGGGGGGCGGAGCCTATGGAAAAACGCCAGCAACGCGGCCTTTTTACGGTTCCTGGCCTTTTG
CTGGCCTTTTGCTCACATGTTCTTTCCTGCGTTATCCCCTGATTCTGTGGATAACCGTATTACCGCCATG
CATTAGTTATTAATAGTAATCAATTACGGGGTCATTAGTTCATAGCCCATATATGGAGTTCCGCGTTACA
TAACTTACGGTAAATGGCCCGCCTGGCTGACCGCCCAACGACCCCCGCCCATTGACGTCAATAATGACGT
ATGTTCCCATAGTAACGCCAATAGGGACTTTCCATTGACGTCAATGGGTGGAGTATTTACGGTAAACTGC
CCACTTGGCAGTACATCAAGTGTATCATATGCCAAGTACGCCCCCTATTGACGTCAATGACGGTAAATGG
CCCGCCTGGCATTATGCCCAGTACATGACCTTATGGGACTTTCCTACTTGGCAGTACATCTACGTATTAG
TCATCGCTATTACCATGGTGATGCGGTTTTGGCAGTACATCAATGGGCGTGGATAGCGGTTTGACTCACG
GGGATTTCCAAGTCTCCACCCCATTGACGTCAATGGGAGTTTGTTTTGGCACCAAAATCAACGGGACTTT
CCAAAATGTCGTAACAACTCCGCCCCATTGACGCAAATGGGCGGTAGGCGTGTACGGTGGGAGGTCTATA
TAAGCAGCGCGTTTTGCCTGTACTGGGTCTCTCTGGTTAGACCAGATCTGAGCCTGGGAGCTCTCTGGCT
AACTAGGGAACCCACTGCTTAAGCCTCAATAAAGCTTGCCTTGAGTGCTTCAAGTAGTGTGTGCCCGTCT
GTTGTGTGACTCTGGTAACTAGAGATCCCTCAGACCCTTTTAGTCAGTGTGGAAAATCTCTAGCAGTGGC
GCCCGAACAGGGACTTGAAAGCGAAAGGGAAACCAGAGGAGCTCTCTCGACGCAGGACTCGGCTTGCTGA
AGCGCGCACGGCAAGAGGCGAGGGGCGGCGACTGGTGAGTACGCCAAAAATTTTGACTAGCGGAGGCTAG
AAGGAGAGAGATGGGTGCGAGAGCGTCAGTATTAAGCGGGGGAGAATTAGATCGCGATGGGAAAAAATTC
GGTTAAGGCCAGGGGGAAAGAAAAAATATAAATTAAAACATATAGTATGGGCAAGCAGGGAGCTAGAACG
ATTCGCAGTTAATCCTGGCCTGTTAGAAACATCAGAAGGCTGTAGACAAATACTGGGACAGCTACAACCA
TCCCTTCAGACAGGATCAGAAGAACTTAGATCATTATATAATACAGTAGCAACCCTCTATTGTGTGCATC
AAAGGATAGAGATAAAAGACACCAAGGAAGCTTTAGACAAGATAGAGGAAGAGCAAAACAAAAGTAAGAC
CACCGCACAGCAAGCGGCCGGCCGCTGATCTTCAGACCTGGAGGAGGAGATATGAGGGACAATTGGAGAA
GTGAATTATATAAATATAAAGTAGTAAAAATTGAACCATTAGGAGTAGCACCCACCAAGGCAAAGAGAAG
AGTGGTGCAGAGAGAAAAAAGAGCAGTGGGAATAGGAGCTTTGTTCCTTGGGTTCTTGGGAGCAGCAGGA
AGCACTATGGGCGCAGCGTCAATGACGCTGACGGTACAGGCCAGACAATTATTGTCTGGTATAGTGCAGC
AGCAGAACAATTTGCTGAGGGCTATTGAGGCGCAACAGCATCTGTTGCAACTCACAGTCTGGGGCATCAA
GCAGCTCCAGGCAAGAATCCTGGCTGTGGAAAGATACCTAAAGGATCAACAGCTCCTGGGGATTTGGGGT
TGCTCTGGAAAACTCATTTGCACCACTGCTGTGCCTTGGAATGCTAGTTGGAGTAATAAATCTCTGGAAC
AGATTTGGAATCACACGACCTGGATGGAGTGGGACAGAGAAATTAACAATTACACAAGCTTAATACACTC
CTTAATTGAAGAATCGCAAAACCAGCAAGAAAAGAATGAACAAGAATTATTGGAATTAGATAAATGGGCA
AGTTTGTGGAATTGGTTTAACATAACAAATTGGCTGTGGTATATAAAATTATTCATAATGATAGTAGGAG
GCTTGGTAGGTTTAAGAATAGTTTTTGCTGTACTTTCTATAGTGAATAGAGTTAGGCAGGGATATTCACC
ATTATCGTTTCAGACCCACCTCCCAACCCCGAGGGGACCCGACAGGCCCGAAGGAATAGAAGAAGAAGGT
GGAGAGAGAGACAGAGACAGATCCATTCGATTAGTGAACGGATCGGCACTGCGTGCGCCAATTCTGCAGA
CAAATGGCAGTATTCATCCACAATTTTAAAAGAAAAGGGGGGATTGGGGGGTACAGTGCAGGGGAAAGAA
TAGTAGACATAATAGCAACAGACATACAAACTAAAGAATTACAAAAACAAATTACAAAAATTCAAAATTT
TCGGGTTTATTACAGGGACAGCAGAGATCCAGTTTGGTTAGTACCGGGCCCGCTCTAGCCCTAGATTTAA
CCCAACAGAAGGCTCGACGCGTGGCCTCCGCGCCGGGTTTTGGCGCCTCCCGCGGGCGCCCCCCTCCTCA
CGGCGAGCGCTGCCACGTCAGACGAAGGGCGCAGCGAGCGTCCTGATCCTTCCGCCCGGACGCTCAGGAC
AGCGGCCCGCTGCTCATAAGACTCGGCCTTAGAACCCCAGTATCAGCAGAAGGACATTTTAGGACGGGAC
TTGGGTGACTCTAGGGCACTGGTTTTCTTTCCAGAGAGCGGAACAGGCGAGGAAAAGTAGTCCCTTCTCG
GCGATTCTGCGGAGGGATCTCCGTGGGGCGGTGAACGCCGATGATTATATAAGGACGCGCCGGGTGTGGC
ACAGCTAGTTCCGTCGCAGCCGGGATTTGGGTCGCGGTTCTTGTTTGTGGATCGCTGTGATCGTCACTTG
GTGAGTAGCGGGCTGCTGGGCTGGCCGGGGCTTTCGTGGCCGCCGGGCCGCTCGGTGGGACGGAAGCGTG
TGGAGAGACCGCCAAGGGCTGTAGTCTGGGTCCGCGAGCAAGGTTGCCCTGAACTGGGGGTTGGGGGGAG
CGCAGCAAAATGGCGGCTGTTCCCGAGTCTTGAATGGAAGACGCTTGTGAGGCGGGCTGTGAGGTCGTTG
AAACAAGGTGGGGGGCATGGTGGGCGGCAAGAACCCAAGGTCTTGAGGCCTTCGCTAATGCGGGAAAGCT
CTTATTCGGGTGAGATGGGCTGGGGCACCATCTGGGGACCCTGACGTGAAGTTTGTCACTGACTGGAGAA
CTCGGTTTGTCGTCTGTTGCGGGGGCGGCAGTTATGGCGGTGCCGTTGGGCAGTGCACCCGTACCTTTGG
GAGCGCGCGCCCTCGTCGTGTCGTGACGTCACCCGTTCTGTTGGCTTATAATGCAGGGTGGGGCCACCTG
CCGGTAGGTGTGCGGTAGGCTTTTCTCCGTCGCAGGACGCAGGGTTCGGGCCTAGGGTAGGCTCTCCTGA
ATCGACAGGCGCCGGACCTCTGGTGAGGGGAGGGATAAGTGAGGCGTCAGTTTCTTTGGTCGGTTTTATG
TACCTATCTTCTTAAGTAGCTGAAGCTCCGGTTTTGAACTATGCGCTCGGGGTTGGCGAGTGTGTTTTGT
GAAGTTTTTTAGGCACCTTTTGAAATGTAATCATTTGGGTCAATATGTAATTTTCAGTGTTAGACTAGTA
AATTGTCCGCTAAATTCTGGCCGTTTTTGGCTTTTTTGTTAGACGCTAGACTGCCGGATCGAATTGTCGA
CGAATTCGGATCCAGATCTGCCACCATGTACCCATACGATGTTCCAGATTACGCTGGCGGAGCTCGAGGT
TATCAAACAAGTTTGTACAAAAAAGCAGGCTCCATGATGCCGTCCCGTACCAACCTGGCTACTGGAATCC
CCAGTAGTAAAGTGAAATATTCAAGGCTCTCCAGCACAGACGATGGCTACATTGACCTTCAGTTTAAGAA
AACCCCTCCTAAGATCCCTTATAAGGCCATCGCACTTGCCACTGTGCTGTTTTTGATTGGCGCCTTTCTC
ATTATTATAGGCTCCCTCCTGCTGTCAGGCTACATCAGCAAAGGGGGGGCAGACCGGGCCGTTCCAGTGC
TGATCATTGGCATTCTGGTGTTCCTACCCGGATTTTACCACCTGCGCATCGCTTACTATGCATCCAAAGG
CTACCGTGGTTACTCCTATGATGACATTCCAGACTTTGATGACCCCGGGCACCCACCCCATAGCTGATGA
CCCAGCTTTCTTGTACAAAGTGGTTCGATAACGAATTCCGCCCCCCCCCCCTAACGTTACTGGCCGAAGC
CGCTTGGAATAAGGCCGGTGTGCGTTTGTCTATATGTTATTTTCCACCATATTGCCGTCTTTTGGCAATG
TGAGGGCCGCGTTTAACGAATTCTACCGGGTAGGGGAGGCGCTTTTCCCAAGGCAGTCTGGAGCATGCGC
TTTAGCAGCCCCGCTGGGCACTTGGCGCTACACAAGTGGCCTCTGGCCTCGCACACATTCCACATCCACC
GGTAGGCGCCAACCGGCTCCGTTCTTTGGTGGCCCCTTCGCGCCACCTTCTACTCCTCCCCTAGTCAGGA
AGTTCCCCCCCGCCCCGCAGCTCGCGTCGTGCAGGACGTGACAAATGGAAGTAGCACGTCTCACTAGTCT
CGTGCAGATGGACAGCACCGCTGAGCAATGGAAGCGGGTAGGCCTTTGGGGCAGCGGCCAATAGCAGCTT
TGCTCCTTCGCTTTCTGGGCTCAGAGGCTGGGAAGGGGTGGGTCCGGGGGCGGGCTCAGGGGCGGGCTCA
GGGGCGGGGCGGGCGCCCGAAGGTCCTCCGGAGGCCCGGCATTCTGCACGCTTCAAAAGCGCACGTCTGC
CGCGCTGTTCTCCTCTTCCTCATCTCCGGGCCTTTCGACCTGCATCCCGCCACCATGAAAAAGCCTGAAC
TCACCGCGACGTCTGTCGAGAAGTTTCTGATCGAAAAGTTCGACAGCGTCTCCGACCTGATGCAGCTCTC
GGAGGGCGAAGAATCTCGTGCTTTCAGCTTCGATGTAGGAGGGCGTGGATATGTCCTGCGGGTAAATAGC
TGCGCCGATGGTTTCTACAAAGATCGTTATGTTTATCGGCACTTTGCATCGGCCGCGCTCCCGATTCCGG
AAGTGCTTGACATTGGGGAATTCAGCGAGAGCCTGACCTATTGCATCTCCCGCCGTGCACAGGGTGTCAC
GTTGCAAGACCTGCCTGAAACCGAACTGCCCGCTGTTCTGCAGCCGGTCGCGGAGGCCATGGATGCGATC
GCTGCGGCCGATCTTAGCCAGACGAGCGGGTTCGGCCCATTCGGACCGCAAGGAATCGGTCAATACACTA
CATGGCGTGATTTCATATGCGCGATTGCTGATCCCCATGTGTATCACTGGCAAACTGTGATGGACGACAC
CGTCAGTGCGTCCGTCGCGCAGGCTCTCGATGAGCTGATGCTTTGGGCCGAGGACTGCCCCGAAGTCCGG
CACCTCGTGCACGCGGATTTCGGCTCCAACAATGTCCTGACGGACAATGGCCGCATAACAGCGGTCATTG
ACTGGAGCGAGGCGATGTTCGGGGATTCCCAATACGAGGTCGCCAACATCTTCTTCTGGAGGCCGTGGTT
GGCTTGTATGGAGCAGCAGACGCGCTACTTCGAGCGGAGGCATCCGGAGCTTGCAGGATCGCCGCGGCTC
CGGGCGTATATGCTCCGCATTGGTCTTGACCAACTCTATCAGAGCTTGGTTGACGGCAATTTCGATGATG
CAGCTTGGGCGCAGGGTCGATGCGACGCAATCGTCCGATCCGGAGCCGGGACTGTCGGGCGTACACAAAT
CGCCCGCAGAAGCGCGGCCGTCTGGACCGATGGCTGTGTAGAAGTACTCGCCGATAGTGGAAACCGACGC
CCCAGCACTCGTCCGAGGGCAAAGGAATAGTGTACAAGTAGGAATTCGTCGAGGGACCTAATAACTTCGT
ATAGCATACATTATACGAAGTTATACATGTTTAAGGGTTCCGGTTCCACTAGGTACAATTCGATATCAAG
CTTATCGATAATCAACCTCTGGATTACAAAATTTGTGAAAGATTGACTGGTATTCTTAACTATGTTGCTC
CTTTTACGCTATGTGGATACGCTGCTTTAATGCCTTTGTATCATGCTATTGCTTCCCGTATGGCTTTCAT
TTTCTCCTCCTTGTATAAATCCTGGTTGCTGTCTCTTTATGAGGAGTTGTGGCCCGTTGTCAGGCAACGT
GGCGTGGTGTGCACTGTGTTTGCTGACGCAACCCCCACTGGTTGGGGCATTGCCACCACCTGTCAGCTCC
TTTCCGGGACTTTCGCTTTCCCCCTCCCTATTGCCACGGCGGAACTCATCGCCGCCTGCCTTGCCCGCTG
CTGGACAGGGGCTCGGCTGTTGGGCACTGACAATTCCGTGGTGTTGTCGGGGAAATCATCGTCCTTTCCT
TGGCTGCTCGCCTGTGTTGCCACCTGGATTCTGCGCGGGACGTCCTTCTGCTACGTCCCTTCGGCCCTCA
ATCCAGCGGACCTTCCTTCCCGCGGCCTGCTGCCGGCTCTGCGGCCTCTTCCGCGTCTTCGCCTTCGCCC
TCAGACGAGTCGGATCTCCCTTTGGGCCGCCTCCCCGCATCGATACCGTCGACCTCGATCGAGACCTAGA
AAAACATGGAGCAATCACAAGTAGCAATACAGCAGCTACCAATGCTGATTGTGCCTGGCTAGAAGCACAA
GAGGAGGAGGAGGTGGGTTTTCCAGTCACACCTCAGGTACCTTTAAGACCAATGACTTACAAGGCAGCTG
TAGATCTTAGCCACTTTTTAAAAGAAAAGGGGGGACTGGAAGGGCTAATTCACTCCCAACGAAGACAAGA
TCTGCTTTTTGCTTGTACTGGGTCTCTCTGGTTAGACCAGATCTGAGCCTGGGAGCTCTCTGGCTAACTA
GGGAACCCACTGCTTAAGCCTCAATAAAGCTTGCCTTGAGTGCTTCAAGTAGTGTGTGCCCGTCTGTTGT
GTGACTCTGGTAACTAGAGATCCCTCAGACCCTTTTAGTCAGTGTGGAAAATCTCTAGCAGTAGTAGTTC
ATGTCATCTTATTATTCAGTATTTATAACTTGCAAAGAAATGAATATCAGAGAGTGAGAGGAACTTGTTT
ATTGCAGCTTATAATGGTTACAAATAAAGCAATAGCATCACAAATTTCACAAATAAAGCATTTTTTTCAC
TGCATTCTAGTTGTGGTTTGTCCAAACTCATCAATGTATCTTATCATGTCTGGCTCTAGCTATCCCGCCC
CTAACTCCGCCCATCCCGCCCCTAACTCCGCCCAGTTCCGCCCATTCTCCGCCCCATGGCTGACTAATTT
TTTTTATTTATGCAGAGGCCGAGGCCGCCTCGGCCTCTGAGCTATTCCAGAAGTAGTGAGGAGGCTTTTT
TGGAGGCCTAGGGACGTACCCAATTCGCCCTATAGTGAGTCGTATTAGCATGTGAGCAAAAGGCCAGCAT
AAATCAAAAGAATAGACCGAGATAGGGT
[37 nt withheld, positions 8149-8185]
AAAGAACGTGGACTCCAACGTCAAAGG
[49 nt withheld, positions 8213-8261]
T
[91 nt withheld, positions 8263-8353]
G
[124 nt withheld, positions 8355-8478]
CAGGTGGCACTTTTCGGGGAAATGTGCGCGGAACCCCTATTTGTTTATTTTTCTAAATACATTCAAATAT
GTATCCGCTCATGAGACAATAACCCTGATAAATGCTTCAATAATATTGAAAAAGGAAGAGTCCTGAGGCG
GAAAGAACCAGCTGTGGAATGTGTGTCAGTTAGGGTGTGGAAAGTCCCCAGGCTCCCCAGCAGGCAGAAG
TATGCAAAGCATGCATCTCAATTAGTCAGCAACCAGGTGTGGAAAGTCCCCAGGCTCCCCAGCAGGCAGA
AGTATGCAAAGCATGCATCTCAATTAGTCAGCAACCATAGTCCCGCCCCTAACTCCGCCCATCCCGCCCC
TAACTCCGCCCAGTTCCGCCCATTCTCCGCCCCATGGCTGACTAATTTTTTTTATTTATGCAGAGGCCGA
GGCCGCCTCGGCCTCTGAGCTATTCCAGAAGTAGTGAGGAGGCTTTTTTGGAGGCCTAGGCTTTTGCAAA
GATCGATCAAGAGACAGGATGAGGATCGTTTCGCATGATTGAACAAGATGGATTGCACGCAGGTTCTCCG
GCCGCTTGGGTGGAGAGGCTATTCGGCTATGACTGGGCACAACAGACAATCGGCTGCTCTGATGCCGCCG
TGTTCCGGCTGTCAGCGCAGGGGCGCCCGGTTCTTTTTGTCAAGACCGACCTGTCCGGTGCCCTGAATGA
ACTGCAAGACGAGGCAGCGCGGCTATCGTGGCTGGCCACGACGGGCGTTCCTTGCGCAGCTGTGCTCGAC
GTTGTCACTGAAGCGGGAAGGGACTGGCTGCTATTGGGCGAAGTGCCGGGGCAGGATCTCCTGTCATCTC
ACCTTGCTCCTGCCGAGAAAGTATCCATCATGGCTGATGCAATGCGGCGGCTGCATACGCTTGATCCGGC
TACCTGCCCATTCGACCACCAAGCGAAACATCGCATCGAGCGAGCACGTACTCGGATGGAAGCCGGTCTT
GTCGATCAGGATGATCTGGACGAAGAGCATCAGGGGCTCGCGCCAGCCGAACTGTTCGCCAGGCTCAAGG
CGAGCATGCCCGACGGCGAGGATCTCGTCGTGACCCATGGCGATGCCTGCTTGCCGAATATCATGGTGGA
AAATGGCCGCTTTTCTGGATTCATCGACTGTGGCCGGCTGGGTGTGGCGGACCGCTATCAGGACATAGCG
TTGGCTACCCGTGATATTGCTGAAGAGCTTGGCGGCGAATGGGCTGACCGCTTCCTCGTGCTTTACGGTA
TCGCCGCTCCCGATTCGCAGCGCATCGCCTTCTATCGCCTTCTTGACGAGTTCTTCTGAGCGGGACTCTG
GGGTTCGAAATGACCGACCAAGCGACGCCCAACCTGCCATCACGAGATTTCGATTCCACCGCCGCCTTCT
ATGAAAGGTTGGGCTTCGGAATCGTTTTCCGGGACGCCGGCTGGATGATCCTCCAGCGCGGGGATCTCAT
GCTGGAGTTCTTCGCCCACCCTAGGGGGAGGCTAACTGAAACACGGAAGGAGACAATACCGGAAGGAACC
CGCGCTATGACGGCAATAAAAAGACAGAATAAAACGCACGGTGTTGGGTCGTTTGTTCATAAACGCGGGG
TTCGGTCCCAGGGCTGGCACTCTGTCGATACCCCACCGAGACCCCATTGGGGCCAATACGCCCGCGTTTC
TTCCTTTTCCCCACCCCACCCCCCAAGTTCGGGTGAAGGCCCAGGGCTCGCAGCCAACGTCGGGGCGGCA
GGCCCTGCCATAGCCTCAGGTTACTCATATATACTTTAGATTGATTTAAAACTTCATTTTTAATTTAAAA
GGATCTAGGTGAAGATCCTTTTTGATAATCTCATGACCAAAATCCCTTAACGTGAGTTTTCGTTCCACTG
AGCGTCAGACCCCGTAGAAAAGATCAAAGGATCTTC
Features (pLannotate 1.2.2; 34 found; start..end, strand, type, name):
      1..589     +  rep_origin     ori: high-copy-number ColE1/pMB1/pBR322/pUC origin of replication
    764..1067    +  enhancer       CMV enhancer: human cytomegalovirus immediate early enhancer
   1068..1267    +  promoter       CMV promoter: human cytomegalovirus (CMV) immediate early promoter
   1285..1465    +  LTR            5' LTR (truncated): truncated 5' long terminal repeat (LTR) from HIV-1
   1512..1637    +  misc_feature   HIV-1 Ψ: packaging signal of human immunodeficiency virus type 1
   1621..1959    +  CDS            HIV-1 gag (fragment): gag protein from human immunodeficiency virus 1; gag
   2134..2367    +  misc_feature   RRE: The Rev response element (RRE) of HIV-1 allows for Rev-dependent mRNA export from the nucleus to the cytoplasm.
   2744..2844    +  CDS            Rev (fragment): human immunodeficiency virus 1 (HIV-1) Rev protein; rev; enhances nuclear export of unspliced and incompletely spliced viral mRNAs
   2894..3011    +  misc_feature   cPPT/CTS: central polypurine tract and central termination sequence of HIV-1
   3077..3094    +  ncRNA          5' miR-30a (fragment): sequence upstream of the 71-nt precursor of the human miR-30a microRNA (Zeng et al., 2002) miRNA
   3103..4314    +  promoter       UbC promoter: human ubiquitin C promoter
   4369..4395    +  CDS            3xHA (fragment): three tandem HA epitope tags
   4417..4441    +  protein_bind   attB1: mutant version of attB; recombination site for the Gateway® BP reaction BP Clonase™
   4444..4803    +  CDS            TMEM230: TM230_HUMAN - Also known as C20orf30. Experimental evidence at protein level: Swiss-Prot protein existence level 1. Involved in trafficking and recycling of synaptic vesicles. From Homo sapiens (Human).
   4830..4854    -  protein_bind   attB2: mutant version of attB; recombination site for the Gateway® BP reaction BP Clonase™
   4872..4978    +  misc_feature   IRES (fragment): internal ribosome entry site (IRES) of the encephalomyocarditis virus (EMCV)
   4998..5497    +  promoter       PGK promoter: mouse phosphoglycerate kinase 1 promoter
   5515..6540    +  CDS            HygR: aminoglycoside phosphotransferase from E. coli; aph(4)-Ia; confers resistance to hygromycin
   6571..6604    +  protein_bind   loxP: Cre-mediated recombination occurs in the 8-bp core sequence (GCATACAT). Cre recombinase
   6637..6660    +  misc_feature   MCS (fragment): pBluescript multiple cloning site
   6660..7248    +  misc_feature   WPRE: woodchuck hepatitis virus posttranscriptional regulatory element
   7249..7268    +  misc_feature   MCS (fragment): pBluescript multiple cloning site
   7270..7455    +  CDS            nef (fragment): NEF_HV1Z2 - Experimental evidence at protein level: Swiss-Prot protein existence level 1. Extracellular Nef protein targets CD4(+) T-lymphocytes for apoptosis by interacting with CXCR4 surface receptors. From Human immunodeficiency virus type 1 group M subtype D (isolate Z2/CDC-Z34) (HIV-1).
   7457..7690    +  LTR            3' LTR (ΔU3): self-inactivating 3' long terminal repeat (LTR) from HIV-1
   7762..7883    +  polyA_signal   SV40 poly(A) signal: SV40 polyadenylation signal
   7923..8058    +  rep_origin     SV40 ori: SV40 origin of replication
   8079..8097    -  promoter       T7 promoter: promoter for bacteriophage T7 RNA polymerase
   8120..8478    -  rep_origin     f1 ori (sequence partly withheld): f1 bacteriophage origin of replication; arrow indicates direction of (+) strand synthesis
   8505..8609    +  promoter       AmpR promoter: bla
   8611..8968    +  promoter       SV40 promoter: SV40 enhancer and early promoter
   9003..9797    +  CDS            NeoR/KanR: aminoglycoside phosphotransferase from Tn5; aph(3')-II (or nptII); confers resistance to neomycin, kanamycin, and G418 (Geneticin®)
   9818..9970    +  CDS            ble (fragment): BLE_KLEPN - Experimental evidence at protein level: Swiss-Prot protein existence level 1. Binding protein with a strong affinity to the bleomycin family of antibiotics. Binds to CL990; an antimitotic-antibiotic compound. From Klebsiella pneumoniae.
  10029..10076   +  polyA_signal   HSV TK poly(A) signal: herpes simplex virus thymidine kinase polyadenylation signal (Cole and Stacy, 1985)
  10167..10183   -  polyA_signal   bGH poly(A) signal (fragment): bovine growth hormone polyadenylation signal
