[The description below was written by a language model from this plasmid's Addgene catalogue record and pLannotate feature annotations shown in this document.]
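Description:
plenti-UBC-HA-TMEM230(X121PG) is a third-generation-style, self-inactivating HIV-1 lentiviral transfer vector for stable expression of an HA-tagged mutant of human TMEM230 in mammalian cells. It is propagated in E. coli from a high-copy ColE1/pUC origin and selected with kanamycin through a Tn5 NeoR/KanR gene driven by tandem bacterial (AmpR) and SV40 promoters. An f1 origin and an SV40 origin are also present in the backbone. The viral genome is transcribed from a CMV enhancer/promoter fused to a truncated 5' LTR. It carries the Ψ packaging signal with a gag fragment, the RRE for Rev-dependent nuclear export, the cPPT/CTS, a WPRE to boost transcript stability and expression, and a ΔU3 3' LTR followed by an SV40 polyadenylation signal.

Within the provirus, the human ubiquitin C promoter drives the TMEM230 coding sequence, which was introduced by Gateway recombination and is therefore flanked by attB1 and attB2 sites. An N-terminal HA tag sits upstream of attB1. The catalogue lists it as 3xHA, although the annotation detects only a fragment of that tag. The X121PG designation suggests that the stop codon at position 121 is altered so that translation reads through, but the record does not explain the mutation further. Downstream, a mouse PGK promoter drives a hygromycin resistance gene for selection of transduced cells, followed by a single loxP site. This agrees with the catalogued hygromycin marker, although the parental backbone name refers to puromycin. The stated purpose is lentiviral expression of the TMEM230 variant, and the plasmid was deposited with a study mapping human early endosome protein complexes.
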