Addgene plasmid #225518: plenti-UBC-HA-TMEM230(X121PG)
Purpose: Lentiviral TMEM230(X121PG) expression vector
Depositing lab: Wade Harper. Depositing organization: Harvard Medical School. Publication: EndoMAP.v1 charts the structural landscape of human early endosome complexes. Gonzalez-Lozano MA, Schmid EW, Miguel Whelan E, Jiang Y, Paulo JA, Walter JC, Harper JW. Nature. 2025 Jul;643(8070):252-261. doi: 10.1038/s41586-025-09059-y. Epub 2025 May 28. PubMed 40437099.
Backbone
  Vector backbone: plenti-UBC-gate-3xHA-pGK-PUR (Addgene #107396)
  Vector type: Lentiviral
  Selectable markers: Hygromycin
Growth in bacteria
  Bacterial resistance: Kanamycin, 50 μg/mL
  Growth temperature: 37°C
  Growth strain: NEB Stable
  Copy number: High Copy
Gene/Insert
  Gene/Insert name: TMEM230
  Species: H. sapiens (human)
  Mutation: X121PG
  Entrez Gene: TMEM230 (a.k.a. C20orf30, HSPC274, dJ1116H23.2.1)
  Tag / fusion protein: 3xHA (N terminal on insert)
  Cloning method: Gateway Cloning
  Sequencing primers: 5′ n/a
Resource information
  A portion of this plasmid was derived from a plasmid made by: William Kaelin, backbone used is Addgene #107396.
Terms and licenses: Academic/Nonprofit Terms; Industry Terms: Not Available to Industry
Depositor comments: Please visit https://doi.org/10.1101/2025.02.07.636106 for bioRxiv preprint.
How to cite: plenti-UBC-HA-TMEM230(X121PG) was a gift from Wade Harper (Addgene plasmid # 225518 ; http://n2t.net/addgene:225518 ; RRID:Addgene_225518)
